>Addgene plasmid #101326 | pALPS tat | depositor full sequence | sequence record 191185 | pALPS tat sequence 6930 bps
GTCGACGGATCGGGAGATCTCCCGATCCCCTATGGTGCACTCTCAGTACAATCTGCTCTGATGCCGCATA
GTTAAGCCAGTATCTGCTCCCTGCTTGTGTGTTGGAGGTCGCTGAGTAGTGCGCGAGCAAAATTTAAGCT
ACAACAAGGCAAGGCTTGACCGACAATTGCATGAAGAATCTGCTTAGGGTTAGGCGTTTTGCGCTGCTTC
GCGATGTACGGGCCAGATATACGCGCTGTGGAATGTGTGTCAGTTAGGGTGTGGAAAGTCCCCAGGCTCC
CCAGCAGGCAGAAGTATGCAAAGCATGCATCTCAATTAGTCAGCAACCAGGTGTGGAAAGTCCCCAGGCT
CCCCAGCAGGCAGAAGTATGCAAAGCATGCATCTCAATTAGTCAGCAACCATAGTCCCGCCCCTAACTCC
GCCCATCCCGCCCCTAACTCCGCCCAGTTCCGCCCATTCTCCGCCCCATGGCTGACTAATTTTTTTTATT
TATGCAGAGGCCGAGGCCGCCTCTGCCTCTGAGCTATTCCAGAAGTAGTGAGGAGGCTTTTTTGGAGGCC
TAGGCTTTTGCAAAAAGCTTTGACATTGATTATTGACTAGTTATTAATAGTAATCAATTACGGGGTCATT
AGTTCATAGCCCATATATGGAGTTCCGCGTTACATAACTTACGGTAAATGGCCCGCCTGGCTGACCGCCC
AACGACCCCCGCCCATTGACGTCAATAATGACGTATGTTCCCATAGTAACGCCAATAGGGACTTTCCATT
GACGTCAATGGGTGGAGTATTTACGGTAAACTGCCCACTTGGCAGTACATCAAGTGTATCATATGCCAAG
TACGCCCCCTATTGACGTCAATGACGGTAAATGGCCCGCCTGGCATTATGCCCAGTACATGACCTTATGG
GACTTTCCTACTTGGCAGTACATCTACGTATTAGTCATCGCTATTACCATGGTGATGCGGTTTTGGCAGT
ACATCAATGGGCGTGGATAGCGGTTTGACTCACGGGGATTTCCAAGTCTCCACCCCATTGACGTCAATGG
GAGTTTGTTTTGGCACCAAAATCAACGGGACTTTCCAAAATGTCGTAACAACTCCGCCCCATTGACGCAA
ATGGGCGGTAGGCGTGTACGGTGGGAGGTCTATATAAGCAGCGCGTTTTGCCTGTACTGGGTCTCTCTGG
TTAGACCAGATCTGAGCCTGGGAGCTCTCTGGCTAACTAGGGAACCCACTGCTTAAGCCTCAATAAAGCT
TGCCTTGAGTGCTTCAAGTAGTGTGTGCCCGTCTGTTGTGTGACTCTGGTAACTAGAGATCCCTCAGACC
CTTTTAGTCAGTGTGGAAAATCTCTAGCAGTGGCGCCCGAACAGGGACTTGAAAGCGAAAGGGAAACCAG
AGGAGCTCTCTCGACGCAGGACTCGGCTTGCTGAAGCGCGCACGGCAAGAGGCGAGGGGCGGCGACTGGT
GAGTACGCCAAAAATTTTGACTAGCGGAGGCTAGAAGGAGAGAGATGGGTGCGAGAGCGTCAGTATTAAG
CGGGGGAGAATTAGATCGCGATGGGAAAAAATTCGGTTAAGGCCAGGGGGAAAGAAAAAATATAAATTAA
AACATATAGTATGGGCAAGCAGGGAGCTAGAACGATTCGCAGTTAATCCTGGCCTGTTAGAAACATCAGA
AGGCTGTAGACAAATACTGGGACAGCTACAACCATCCCTTCAGACAGGATCAGAAGAACTTAGATCATTA
TATAATACAGTAGCAACCCTCTATTGTGTGCATCAAAGGATAGAGATAAAAGACACCAAGGAAGCTTTAG
ACAAGATAGAGGAAGAGCAAAACAAAAGTAAGACCACCGCACAGCAAGCGGCCGGCCGCTGATCTTCAGA
CCTGGAGGAGGAGATATGAGGGACAATTGGAGAAGTGAATTATATAAATATAAAGTAGTAAAAATTGAAC
CATTAGGAGTAGCACCCACCAAGGCAAAGAGAAGAGTGGTGCAGAGAGAAAAAAGAGCAGTGGGAATAGG
AGCTTTGTTCCTTGGGTTCTTGGGAGCAGCAGGAAGCACTATGGGCGCAGCGTCAATGACGCTGACGGTA
CAGGCCAGACAATTATTGTCTGGTATAGTGCAGCAGCAGAACAATTTGCTGAGGGCTATTGAGGCGCAAC
AGCATCTGTTGCAACTCACAGTCTGGGGCATCAAGCAGCTCCAGGCAAGAATCCTGGCTGTGGAAAGATA
CCTAAAGGATCAACAGCTCCTGGGGATTTGGGGTTGCTCTGGAAAACTCATTTGCACCACTGCTGTGCCT
TGGAATGCTAGTTGGAGTAATAAATCTCTGGAACAGATTTGGAATCACACGACCTGGATGGAGTGGGACA
GAGAAATTAACAATTACACAAGCTTAATACACTCCTTAATTGAAGAATCGCAAAACCAGCAAGAAAAGAA
TGAACAAGAATTATTGGAATTAGATAAATGGGCAAGTTTGTGGAATTGGTTTAACATAACAAATTGGCTG
TGGTATATAAAATTATTCATAATGATAGTAGGAGGCTTGGTAGGTTTAAGAATAGTTTTTGCTGTACTTT
CTATAGTGAATAGAGTTAGGCAGGGATATTCACCATTATCGTTTCAGACCCACCTCCCAACCCCGAGGGG
ACCCGACAGGCCCGAAGGAATAGAAGAAGAAGGTGGAGAGAGAGACAGAGACAGATCCATTCGATTAGTG
AACGGATCGGCACTGCGTGCGCCAATTCTGCAGACAAATGGCAGTATTCATCCACAATTTTAAAAGAAAA
GGGGGGATTGGGGGGTACAGTGCAGGGGAAAGAATAGTAGACATAATAGCAACAGACATACAAACTAAAG
AATTACAAAAACAAATTACAAAAATTCAAAATTTTCGGGTTTATTACAGGGACAGCAGAGATCCAGTTTG
GTTAATTAACTGCAGCCCCGATAAAATAAAAGATTTTATTTAGTCTCCAGAAAAAGGGGGGAATGAAAGA
CCCCACCTGTAGGTTTGGCAAGCTAGCTGCAGTAACGCCATTTTGCAAGGCATGGAAAAATACCAAACCA
AGAATAGAGAAGTTCAGATCAAGGGCGGGTACATGAAAATAGCTAACGTTGGGCCAAACAGGATATCTGC
GGTGAGCAGTTTCGGCCCCGGCCCGGGGCCAAGAACAGATGGTCACCGCAGTTTCGGCCCCGGCCCGAGG
CCAAGAACAGATGGTCCCCAGATATGGCCCAACCCTCAGCAGTTTCTTAAGACCCATCAGATGTTTCCAG
GCTCCCCCAAGGACCTGAAATGACCCTGCGCCTTATTTGAATTAACCAATCAGCCTGCTTCTCGCTTCTG
TTCGCGCGCTTCTGCTTCCCGAGCTCTATAAAAGAGCTCACAACCCCTCACTCGGCGCGCCAGTCCTCCG
ACAGACTGAGTCGCCCGGGGGTCTAGAAGCGCTGGATCCGTTTAAACGCGGCCGCCACGCGTGCCACCAT
GGAGCCCGTGGACCCTCGGCTGGAACCTTGGAAGCACCCAGGGTCTCAGCCCAAAACCGCATGCACAAAC
TGCTACTGTAAGAAATGCTGTTTCCATTGCCAGGTCTGTTTTATGACAAAGGCCCTGGGCATCTCATATG
GGAGAAAGAAACGGAGACAGAGGCGCCGAGCCCACCAGAATAGCCAGACCCATCAGGCTAGCCTGTCCAA
GCAGCCTACTTCTCAGAGTCGGGGAGATCCAACCGGCCCCAAAGAGTGACCCGGGGCGATCGCCGAATTC
ACGCGTATCGATACCGGTGGCCCCTGGGGCCGCGATCGCTAATCAACCTCTGGATTACAAAATTTGTGAA
AGATTGACTGGTATTCTTAACTATGTTGCTCCTTTTACGCTATGTGGATACGCTGCTTTAATGCCTTTGT
ATCATGCTATTGCTTCCCGTATGGCTTTCATTTTCTCCTCCTTGTATAAATCCTGGTTGCTGTCTCTTTA
TGAGGAGTTGTGGCCCGTTGTCAGGCAACGTGGCGTGGTGTGCACTGTGTTTGCTGACGCAACCCCCACT
GGTTGGGGCATTGCCACCACCTGTCAGCTCCTTTCCGGGACTTTCGCTTTCCCCCTCCCTATTGCCACGG
CGGAACTCATCGCCGCCTGCCTTGCCCGCTGCTGGACAGGGGCTCGGCTGTTGGGCACTGACAATTCCGT
GGTGTTGTCGGGGAAGCTGACGTCCTTTCCATGGCTGCTCGCCTGTGTTGCCACCTGGATTCTGCGCGGG
ACGTCCTTCTGCTACGTCCCTTCGGCCCTCAATCCAGCGGACCTTCCTTCCCGCGGCCTGCTGCCGGCTC
TGCGGCCTCTTCCGCGTCTTCGCCTTCGCCCTCAGACGAGTCGGATCTCCCTTTGGGCCGCCTCCCCGCT
TAATCGCGTCGAGACCTAGAAAAACATGGAGCAATCACAAGTAGCAATACAGCAGCTACCAATGCTGATT
GTGCCTGGCTAGAAGCACAAGAGGAGGAGGAGGTGGGTTTTCCAGTCACACCTCAGGTACCTTTAAGACC
AATGACTTACAAGGCAGCTGTAGATCTTAGCCACTTTTTAAAAGAAAAGGGGGGACTGGAAGGGCTAATT
CACTCCCAACGAAGACAAGATATCCTTGATCTGTGGATCTACCACACACAAGGCTACTTCCCTGATTGGC
AGAACTACACACCAGGGCCAGGGATCAGATATCCACTGACCTTTGGATGGTGCTACAAGCTAGTACCAGT
TGAGCAAGAGAAGGTAGAAGAAGCCAATGAAGGAGAGAACACCCGCTTGTTACACCCTGTGAGCCTGCAT
GGGATGGATGACCCGGAGAGAGAAGTATTAGAGTGGAGGTTTGACAGCCGCCTAGCATTTCATCACATGG
CCCGAGAGCTGCATCCGGACTGTACTGGGTCTCTCTGGTTAGACCAGATCTGAGCCTGGGAGCTCTCTGG
CTAACTAGGGAACCCACTGCTTAAGCCTCAATAAAGCTTGCCTTGAGTGCTTCAAGTAGTGTGTGCCCGT
CTGTTGTGTGACTCTGGTAACTAGAGATCCCTCAGACCCTTTTAGTCAGTGTGGAAAATCTCTAGCAGGG
CCCGTTTCATGTGAGCAAAAGGCCAGCAAAAGGCCAGGAACCGTAAAAAGGCCGCGTTGCTGGCGTTTTT
CCATAGGCTCCGCCCCCCTGACGAGCATCACAAAAATCGACGCTCAAGTCAGAGGTGGCGAAACCCGACA
GGACTATAAAGATACCAGGCGTTTCCCCCTGGAAGCTCCCTCGTGCGCTCTCCTGTTCCGACCCTGCCGC
TTACCGGATACCTGTCCGCCTTTCTCCCTTCGGGAAGCGTGGCGCTTTCTCATAGCTCACGCTGTAGGTA
TCTCAGTTCGGTGTAGGTCGTTCGCTCCAAGCTGGGCTGTGTGCACGAACCCCCCGTTCAGCCCGACCGC
TGCGCCTTATCCGGTAACTATCGTCTTGAGTCCAACCCGGTAAGACACGACTTATCGCCACTGGCAGCAG
CCACTGGTAACAGGATTAGCAGAGCGAGGTATGTAGGCGGTGCTACAGAGTTCTTGAAGTGGTGGCCTAA
CTACGGCTACACTAGAAGAACAGTATTTGGTATCTGCGCTCTGCTGAAGCCAGTTACCTTCGGAAAAAGA
GTTGGTAGCTCTTGATCCGGCAAACAAACCACCGCTGGTAGCGGTGGTTTTTTTGTTTGCAAGCAGCAGA
TTACGCGCAGAAAAAAAGGATCTCAAGAAGATCCTTTGATCTTTTCTACGGGGTCTGACGCTCAGTGGAA
CGAAAACTCACGTTAAGGGATTTTGGTCATGAGATTATCAAAAAGGATCTTCACCTAGATCCTTTTAAAT
TAAAAATGAAGTTTTAAATCAATCTAAAGTATATATGAGTAAACTTGGTCTGACAGTTACCAATGCTTAA
TCAGTGAGGCACCTATCTCAGCGATCTGTCTATTTCGTTCATCCATAGTTGCCTGACTCCCCGTCGTGTA
GATAACTACGATACGGGAGGGCTTACCATCTGGCCCCAGTGCTGCAATGATACCGCGAGACCCACGCTCA
CCGGCTCCAGATTTATCAGCAATAAACCAGCCAGCCGGAAGGGCCGAGCGCAGAAGTGGTCCTGCAACTT
TATCCGCCTCCATCCAGTCTATTAATTGTTGCCGGGAAGCTAGAGTAAGTAGTTCGCCAGTTAATAGTTT
GCGCAACGTTGTTGCCATTGCTACAGGCATCGTGGTGTCACGCTCGTCGTTTGGTATGGCTTCATTCAGC
TCCGGTTCCCAACGATCAAGGCGAGTTACATGATCCCCCATGTTGTGCAAAAAAGCGGTTAGCTCCTTCG
GTCCTCCGATCGTTGTCAGAAGTAAGTTGGCCGCAGTGTTATCACTCATGGTTATGGCAGCACTGCATAA
TTCTCTTACTGTCATGCCATCCGTAAGATGCTTTTCTGTGACTGGTGAGTACTCAACCAAGTCATTCTGA
GAATAGTGTATGCGGCGACCGAGTTGCTCTTGCCCGGCGTCAATACGGGATAATACCGCGCCACATAGCA
GAACTTTAAAAGTGCTCATCATTGGAAAACGTTCTTCGGGGCGAAAACTCTCAAGGATCTTACCGCTGTT
GAGATCCAGTTCGATGTAACCCACTCGTGCACCCAACTGATCTTCAGCATCTTTTACTTTCACCAGCGTT
TCTGGGTGAGCAAAAACAGGAAGGCAAAATGCCGCAAAAAAGGGAATAAGGGCGACACGGAAATGTTGAA
TACTCATACTCTTCCTTTTTCAATATTATTGAAGCATTTATCAGGGTTATTGTCTCATGAGCGGATACAT
ATTTGAATGTATTTAGAAAAATAAACAAATAGGGGTTCCGCGCACATTTCCCCGAAAAGTGCCACCTGAC
Features (pLannotate 1.2.2; 18 found; start..end, strand, type, name):
     31..83      -  misc_feature   bom (fragment): basis of mobility region from pBR322
    245..574     +  promoter       SV40 promoter: SV40 enhancer and early promoter
    582..961     +  enhancer       CMV enhancer: human cytomegalovirus immediate early enhancer
    962..1161    +  promoter       CMV promoter: human cytomegalovirus (CMV) immediate early promoter
   1179..1359    +  LTR            5' LTR (truncated): truncated 5' long terminal repeat (LTR) from HIV-1
   1406..1531    +  misc_feature   HIV-1 Ψ: packaging signal of human immunodeficiency virus type 1
   1515..1853    +  CDS            HIV-1 gag (fragment): gag protein from human immunodeficiency virus 1; gag
   2028..2261    +  misc_feature   RRE: The Rev response element (RRE) of HIV-1 allows for Rev-dependent mRNA export from the nucleus to the cytoplasm.
   2638..2738    +  CDS            Rev (fragment): human immunodeficiency virus 1 (HIV-1) Rev protein; rev; enhances nuclear export of unspliced and incompletely spliced viral mRNAs
   2788..2905    +  misc_feature   cPPT/CTS: central polypurine tract and central termination sequence of HIV-1
   3042..3449    +  promoter       SFFV promoter: spleen focus-forming virus long terminal repeat (LTR) promoter
   3499..3756    +  CDS            tat: TAT_HV1H2 - Experimental evidence at protein level: Swiss-Prot protein existence level 1. Extracellular circulating Tat can be endocytosed by surrounding uninfected cells via the binding to several surface receptors such as CD26, CXCR4, heparan sulfate proteoglycans (HSPG) or LDLR. Neurons are rarely infected, but they internalize Tat via their LDLR. Through its interaction with nuclear HATs, Tat is potentially able to control the acetylation-dependent cellular gene expression. Modulates the expression of many cellular genes involved in cell survival, proliferation or in coding for cytokines o
   3821..4409    +  misc_feature   WPRE: woodchuck hepatitis virus posttranscriptional regulatory element
   4420..4920    +  CDS            nef (fragment): NEF_HV1LA - Experimental evidence at protein level: Swiss-Prot protein existence level 1. Extracellular Nef protein targets CD4(+) T-lymphocytes for apoptosis by interacting with CXCR4 surface receptors. From Human immunodeficiency virus type 1 group M subtype B (isolate Lai) (HIV-1).
   4927..5107    +  LTR            5' LTR (truncated): truncated 5' long terminal repeat (LTR) from HIV-1
   5178..5766    -  rep_origin     ori: high-copy-number ColE1/pMB1/pBR322/pUC origin of replication
   5937..6797    -  CDS            AmpR: β-lactamase; bla; confers resistance to ampicillin, carbenicillin, and related antibiotics
   6798..6902    -  promoter       AmpR promoter: bla
