>Addgene plasmid #101326 | pALPS tat | addgene full sequence | sequence record 194214 | Addgene NGS Result
GTCGACGGATCGGGAGATCTCCCGATCCCCTATGGTGCACTCTCAGTACAATCTGCTCTGATGCCGCATA
GTTAAGCCAGTATCTGCTCCCTGCTTGTGTGTTGGAGGTCGCTGAGTAGTGCGCGAGCAAAATTTAAGCT
ACAACAAGGCAAGGCTTGACCGACAATTGCATGAAGAATCTGCTTAGGGTTAGGCGTTTTGCGCTGCTTC
GCGATGTACGGGCCAGATATACGCGCTGTGGAATGTGTGTCAGTTAGGGTGTGGAAAGTCCCCAGGCTCC
CCAGCAGGCAGAAGTATGCAAAGCATGCATCTCAATTAGTCAGCAACCAGGTGTGGAAAGTCCCCAGGCT
CCCCAGCAGGCAGAAGTATGCAAAGCATGCATCTCAATTAGTCAGCAACCATAGTCCCGCCCCTAACTCC
GCCCATCCCGCCCCTAACTCCGCCCAGTTCCGCCCATTCTCCGCCCCATGGCTGACTAATTTTTTTTATT
TATGCAGAGGCCGAGGCCGCCTCTGCCTCTGAGCTATTCCAGAAGTAGTGAGGAGGCTTTTTTGGAGGCC
TAGGCTTTTGCAAAAAGCTCGCGTTGACATTGATTATTGACTAGTTATTAATAGTAATCAATTACGGGGT
CATTAGTTCATAGCCCATATATGGAGTTCCGCGTTACATAACTTACGGTAAATGGCCCGCCTGGCTGACC
GCCCAACGACCCCCGCCCATTGACGTCAATAATGACGTATGTTCCCATAGTAACGCCAATAGGGACTTTC
CATTGACGTCAATGGGTGGAGTATTTACGGTAAACTGCCCACTTGGCAGTACATCAAGTGTATCATATGC
CAAGTACGCCCCCTATTGACGTCAATGACGGTAAATGGCCCGCCTGGCATTATGCCCAGTACATGACCTT
ATGGGACTTTCCTACTTGGCAGTACATCTACGTATTAGTCATCGCTATTACCATGGTGATGCGGTTTTGG
CAGTACATCAATGGGCGTGGATAGCGGTTTGACTCACGGGGATTTCCAAGTCTCCACCCCATTGACGTCA
ATGGGAGTTTGTTTTGGCACCAAAATCAACGGGACTTTCCAAAATGTCGTAACAACTCCGCCCCATTGAC
GCAAATGGGCGGTAGGCGTGTACGGTGGGAGGTCTATATAAGCAGCGCGTTTTGCCTGTACTGGGTCTCT
CTGGTTAGACCAGATCTGAGCCTGGGAGCTCTCTGGCTAACTAGGGAACCCACTGCTTAAGCCTCAATAA
AGCTTGCCTTGAGTGCTTCAAGTAGTGTGTGCCCGTCTGTTGTGTGACTCTGGTAACTAGAGATCCCTCA
GACCCTTTTAGTCAGTGTGGAAAATCTCTAGCAGTGGCGCCCGAACAGGGACTTGAAAGCGAAAGGGAAA
CCAGAGGAGCTCTCTCGACGCAGGACTCGGCTTGCTGAAGCGCGCACGGCAAGAGGCGAGGGGCGGCGAC
TGGTGAGTACGCCAAAAATTTTGACTAGCGGAGGCTAGAAGGAGAGAGATGGGTGCGAGAGCGTCAGTAT
TAAGCGGGGGAGAATTAGATCGCGATGGGAAAAAATTCGGTTAAGGCCAGGGGGAAAGAAAAAATATAAA
TTAAAACATATAGTATGGGCAAGCAGGGAGCTAGAACGATTCGCAGTTAATCCTGGCCTGTTAGAAACAT
CAGAAGGCTGTAGACAAATACTGGGACAGCTACAACCATCCCTTCAGACAGGATCAGAAGAACTTAGATC
ATTATATAATACAGTAGCAACCCTCTATTGTGTGCATCAAAGGATAGAGATAAAAGACACCAAGGAAGCT
TTAGACAAGATAGAGGAAGAGCAAAACAAAAGTAAGACCACCGCACAGCAAGCGGCCGGCCGCTGATCTT
CAGACCTGGAGGAGGAGATATGAGGGACAATTGGAGAAGTGAATTATATAAATATAAAGTAGTAAAAATT
GAACCATTAGGAGTAGCACCCACCAAGGCAAAGAGAAGAGTGGTGCAGAGAGAAAAAAGAGCAGTGGGAA
TAGGAGCTTTGTTCCTTGGGTTCTTGGGAGCAGCAGGAAGCACTATGGGCGCAGCGTCAATGACGCTGAC
GGTACAGGCCAGACAATTATTGTCTGGTATAGTGCAGCAGCAGAACAATTTGCTGAGGGCTATTGAGGCG
CAACAGCATCTGTTGCAACTCACAGTCTGGGGCATCAAGCAGCTCCAGGCAAGAATCCTGGCTGTGGAAA
GATACCTAAAGGATCAACAGCTCCTGGGGATTTGGGGTTGCTCTGGAAAACTCATTTGCACCACTGCTGT
GCCTTGGAATGCTAGTTGGAGTAATAAATCTCTGGAACAGATTTGGAATCACACGACCTGGATGGAGTGG
GACAGAGAAATTAACAATTACACAAGCTTAATACACTCCTTAATTGAAGAATCGCAAAACCAGCAAGAAA
AGAATGAACAAGAATTATTGGAATTAGATAAATGGGCAAGTTTGTGGAATTGGTTTAACATAACAAATTG
GCTGTGGTATATAAAATTATTCATAATGATAGTAGGAGGCTTGGTAGGTTTAAGAATAGTTTTTGCTGTA
CTTTCTATAGTGAATAGAGTTAGGCAGGGATATTCACCATTATCGTTTCAGACCCACCTCCCAACCCCGA
GGGGACCCGACAGGCCCGAAGGAATAGAAGAAGAAGGTGGAGAGAGAGACAGAGACAGATCCATTCGATT
AGTGAACGGATCGGCACTGCGTGCGCCAATTCTGCAGACAAATGGCAGTATTCATCCACAATTTTAAAAG
AAAAGGGGGGATTGGGGGGTACAGTGCAGGGGAAAGAATAGTAGACATAATAGCAACAGACATACAAACT
AAAGAATTACAAAAACAAATTACAAAAATTCAAAATTTTCGGGTTTATTACAGGGACAGCAGAGATCCAG
TTTGGTTAATTAACTGCAGCCCCGATAAAATAAAAGATTTTATTTAGTCTCCAGAAAAAGGGGGGAATGA
AAGACCCCACCTGTAGGTTTGGCAAGCTAGCTGCAGTAACGCCATTTTGCAAGGCATGGAAAAATACCAA
ACCAAGAATAGAGAAGTTCAGATCAAGGGCGGGTACATGAAAATAGCTAACGTTGGGCCAAACAGGATAT
CTGCGGTGAGCAGTTTCGGCCCCGGCCCGGGGCCAAGAACAGATGGTCACCGCAGTTTCGGCCCCGGCCC
GAGGCCAAGAACAGATGGTCCCCAGATATGGCCCAACCCTCAGCAGTTTCTTAAGACCCATCAGATGTTT
CCAGGCTCCCCCAAGGACCTGAAATGACCCTGCGCCTTATTTGAATTAACCAATCAGCCTGCTTCTCGCT
TCTGTTCGCGCGCTTCTGCTTCCCGAGCTCTATAAAAGAGCTCACAACCCCTCACTCGGCGCGCCAGTCC
TCCGACAGACTGAGTCGCCCGGGGGTCTAGAAGCGCTGGATCCGTTTAAACGCGGCCGCCACGCGTGCCA
CCATGGAGCCCGTGGACCCTCGGCTGGAACCTTGGAAGCACCCAGGGTCTCAGCCCAAAACCGCATGCAC
AAACTGCTACTGTAAGAAATGCTGTTTCCATTGCCAGGTCTGTTTTATGACAAAGGCCCTGGGCATCTCA
TATGGGAGAAAGAAACGGAGACAGAGGCGCCGAGCCCACCAGAATAGCCAGACCCATCAGGCTAGCCTGT
CCAAGCAGCCTACTTCTCAGAGTCGGGGAGATCCAACCGGCCCCAAAGAGTGACCCGGGGCGATCGCCGA
ATTCACGCGTATCGATACCGGTGGCCCCTGGGGCCGCGATCGCTAATCAACCTCTGGATTACAAAATTTG
TGAAAGATTGACTGGTATTCTTAACTATGTTGCTCCTTTTACGCTATGTGGATACGCTGCTTTAATGCCT
TTGTATCATGCTATTGCTTCCCGTATGGCTTTCATTTTCTCCTCCTTGTATAAATCCTGGTTGCTGTCTC
TTTATGAGGAGTTGTGGCCCGTTGTCAGGCAACGTGGCGTGGTGTGCACTGTGTTTGCTGACGCAACCCC
CACTGGTTGGGGCATTGCCACCACCTGTCAGCTCCTTTCCGGGACTTTCGCTTTCCCCCTCCCTATTGCC
ACGGCGGAACTCATCGCCGCCTGCCTTGCCCGCTGCTGGACAGGGGCTCGGCTGTTGGGCACTGACAATT
CCGTGGTGTTGTCGGGGAAGCTGACGTCCTTTCCATGGCTGCTCGCCTGTGTTGCCACCTGGATTCTGCG
CGGGACGTCCTTCTGCTACGTCCCTTCGGCCCTCAATCCAGCGGACCTTCCTTCCCGCGGCCTGCTGCCG
GCTCTGCGGCCTCTTCCGCGTCTTCGCCTTCGCCCTCAGACGAGTCGGATCTCCCTTTGGGCCGCCTCCC
CGCTTAATCGCGTCGAGACCTAGAAAAACATGGAGCAATCACAAGTAGCAATACAGCAGCTACCAATGCT
GATTGTGCCTGGCTAGAAGCACAAGAGGAGGAGGAGGTGGGTTTTCCAGTCACACCTCAGGTACCTTTAA
GACCAATGACTTACAAGGCAGCTGTAGATCTTAGCCACTTTTTAAAAGAAAAGGGGGGACTGGAAGGGCT
AATTCACTCCCAACGAAGACAAGATATCCTTGATCTGTGGATCTACCACACACAAGGCTACTTCCCTGAT
TGGCAGAACTACACACCAGGGCCAGGGATCAGATATCCACTGACCTTTGGATGGTGCTACAAGCTAGTAC
CAGTTGAGCAAGAGAAGGTAGAAGAAGCCAATGAAGGAGAGAACACCCGCTTGTTACACCCTGTGAGCCT
GCATGGGATGGATGACCCGGAGAGAGAAGTATTAGAGTGGAGGTTTGACAGCCGCCTAGCATTTCATCAC
ATGGCCCGAGAGCTGCATCCGGACTGTACTGGGTCTCTCTGGTTAGACCAGATCTGAGCCTGGGAGCTCT
CTGGCTAACTAGGGAACCCACTGCTTAAGCCTCAATAAAGCTTGCCTTGAGTGCTTCAAGTAGTGTGTGC
CCGTCTGTTGTGTGACTCTGGTAACTAGAGATCCCTCAGACCCTTTTAGTCAGTGTGGAAAATCTCTAGC
AGGGCCCGTTTCATGTGAGCAAAAGGCCAGCAAAAGGCCAGGAACCGTAAAAAGGCCGCGTTGCTGGCGT
TTTTCCATAGGCTCCGCCCCCCTGACGAGCATCACAAAAATCGACGCTCAAGTCAGAGGTGGCGAAACCC
GACAGGACTATAAAGATACCAGGCGTTTCCCCCTGGAAGCTCCCTCGTGCGCTCTCCTGTTCCGACCCTG
CCGCTTACCGGATACCTGTCCGCCTTTCTCCCTTCGGGAAGCGTGGCGCTTTCTCATAGCTCACGCTGTA
GGTATCTCAGTTCGGTGTAGGTCGTTCGCTCCAAGCTGGGCTGTGTGCACGAACCCCCCGTTCAGCCCGA
CCGCTGCGCCTTATCCGGTAACTATCGTCTTGAGTCCAACCCGGTAAGACACGACTTATCGCCACTGGCA
GCAGCCACTGGTAACAGGATTAGCAGAGCGAGGTATGTAGGCGGTGCTACAGAGTTCTTGAAGTGGTGGC
CTAACTACGGCTACACTAGAAGAACAGTATTTGGTATCTGCGCTCTGCTGAAGCCAGTTACCTTCGGAAA
AAGAGTTGGTAGCTCTTGATCCGGCAAACAAACCACCGCTGGTAGCGGTGGTTTTTTTGTTTGCAAGCAG
CAGATTACGCGCAGAAAAAAAGGATCTCAAGAAGATCCTTTGATCTTTTCTACGGGGTCTGACGCTCAGT
GGAACGAAAACTCACGTTAAGGGATTTTGGTCATGAGATTATCAAAAAGGATCTTCACCTAGATCCTTTT
AAATTAAAAATGAAGTTTTAAATCAATCTAAAGTATATATGAGTAAACTTGGTCTGACAGTTACCAATGC
TTAATCAGTGAGGCACCTATCTCAGCGATCTGTCTATTTCGTTCATCCATAGTTGCCTGACTCCCCGTCG
TGTAGATAACTACGATACGGGAGGGCTTACCATCTGGCCCCAGTGCTGCAATGATACCGCGAGACCCACG
CTCACCGGCTCCAGATTTATCAGCAATAAACCAGCCAGCCGGAAGGGCCGAGCGCAGAAGTGGTCCTGCA
ACTTTATCCGCCTCCATCCAGTCTATTAATTGTTGCCGGGAAGCTAGAGTAAGTAGTTCGCCAGTTAATA
GTTTGCGCAACGTTGTTGCCATTGCTACAGGCATCGTGGTGTCACGCTCGTCGTTTGGTATGGCTTCATT
CAGCTCCGGTTCCCAACGATCAAGGCGAGTTACATGATCCCCCATGTTGTGCAAAAAAGCGGTTAGCTCC
TTCGGTCCTCCGATCGTTGTCAGAAGTAAGTTGGCCGCAGTGTTATCACTCATGGTTATGGCAGCACTGC
ATAATTCTCTTACTGTCATGCCATCCGTAAGATGCTTTTCTGTGACTGGTGAGTACTCAACCAAGTCATT
CTGAGAATAGTGTATGCGGCGACCGAGTTGCTCTTGCCCGGCGTCAATACGGGATAATACCGCGCCACAT
AGCAGAACTTTAAAAGTGCTCATCATTGGAAAACGTTCTTCGGGGCGAAAACTCTCAAGGATCTTACCGC
TGTTGAGATCCAGTTCGATGTAACCCACTCGTGCACCCAACTGATCTTCAGCATCTTTTACTTTCACCAG
CGTTTCTGGGTGAGCAAAAACAGGAAGGCAAAATGCCGCAAAAAAGGGAATAAGGGCGACACGGAAATGT
TGAATACTCATACTCTTCCTTTTTCAATATTATTGAAGCATTTATCAGGGTTATTGTCTCATGAGCGGAT
ACATATTTGAATGTATTTAGAAAAATAAACAAATAGGGGTTCCGCGCACATTTCCCCGAAAAGTGCCACC
TGAC
Features (pLannotate 1.2.2; 18 found; start..end, strand, type, name):
     31..83      -  misc_feature   bom (fragment): basis of mobility region from pBR322
    245..574     +  promoter       SV40 promoter: SV40 enhancer and early promoter
    586..965     +  enhancer       CMV enhancer: human cytomegalovirus immediate early enhancer
    966..1165    +  promoter       CMV promoter: human cytomegalovirus (CMV) immediate early promoter
   1183..1363    +  LTR            5' LTR (truncated): truncated 5' long terminal repeat (LTR) from HIV-1
   1410..1535    +  misc_feature   HIV-1 Ψ: packaging signal of human immunodeficiency virus type 1
   1519..1857    +  CDS            HIV-1 gag (fragment): gag protein from human immunodeficiency virus 1; gag
   2032..2265    +  misc_feature   RRE: The Rev response element (RRE) of HIV-1 allows for Rev-dependent mRNA export from the nucleus to the cytoplasm.
   2642..2742    +  CDS            Rev (fragment): human immunodeficiency virus 1 (HIV-1) Rev protein; rev; enhances nuclear export of unspliced and incompletely spliced viral mRNAs
   2792..2909    +  misc_feature   cPPT/CTS: central polypurine tract and central termination sequence of HIV-1
   3046..3453    +  promoter       SFFV promoter: spleen focus-forming virus long terminal repeat (LTR) promoter
   3503..3760    +  CDS            tat: TAT_HV1H2 - Experimental evidence at protein level: Swiss-Prot protein existence level 1. Extracellular circulating Tat can be endocytosed by surrounding uninfected cells via the binding to several surface receptors such as CD26, CXCR4, heparan sulfate proteoglycans (HSPG) or LDLR. Neurons are rarely infected, but they internalize Tat via their LDLR. Through its interaction with nuclear HATs, Tat is potentially able to control the acetylation-dependent cellular gene expression. Modulates the expression of many cellular genes involved in cell survival, proliferation or in coding for cytokines o
   3825..4413    +  misc_feature   WPRE: woodchuck hepatitis virus posttranscriptional regulatory element
   4424..4924    +  CDS            nef (fragment): NEF_HV1LA - Experimental evidence at protein level: Swiss-Prot protein existence level 1. Extracellular Nef protein targets CD4(+) T-lymphocytes for apoptosis by interacting with CXCR4 surface receptors. From Human immunodeficiency virus type 1 group M subtype B (isolate Lai) (HIV-1).
   4931..5111    +  LTR            5' LTR (truncated): truncated 5' long terminal repeat (LTR) from HIV-1
   5182..5770    -  rep_origin     ori: high-copy-number ColE1/pMB1/pBR322/pUC origin of replication
   5941..6801    -  CDS            AmpR: β-lactamase; bla; confers resistance to ampicillin, carbenicillin, and related antibiotics
   6802..6906    -  promoter       AmpR promoter: bla
