[The description below was written by a language model from this plasmid's Addgene catalogue record and pLannotate feature annotations shown in this document.]
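Description:
pALPS tat is an HIV-1-based lentiviral transfer vector built on the pALPS backbone that carries a codon-optimized copy of the tat gene from the NL4-3 strain. It is maintained in bacteria through a high-copy ColE1/pUC-type origin and selected with ampicillin via the β-lactamase gene and its native promoter. A fragment of the pBR322 bom region is also present. The record specifies a recombination-deficient stable strain, as is usual for plasmids carrying repeated LTR sequences.

The viral genome is transcribed in producer cells from a CMV enhancer/promoter placed directly upstream of a truncated 5' LTR, an arrangement that generally makes genomic RNA production independent of Tat supplied in trans. An SV40 enhancer/early promoter element lies just upstream of this. The Ψ packaging signal extending into a gag fragment, the Rev response element for Rev-dependent nuclear export, and the cPPT/CTS follow. The internal expression cassette uses the spleen focus-forming virus (SFFV) LTR promoter to drive the tat open reading frame, followed by a WPRE to enhance transcript stability and expression. Downstream are a sequence annotated as a nef fragment and a second truncated LTR element serving as the 3' LTR. No mammalian selection marker, reporter or epitope tag is annotated.

The depositor and sequencing-derived records differ in length by only four nucleotides and show the same features in the same order. The vector serves to deliver and stably express HIV-1 Tat, the viral transcriptional transactivator, in transduced cells. The associated study examined innate immune activation by HIV-1 proviral RNA.
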