Addgene plasmid #101326: pALPS tat
Purpose: Encodes codon optimized NL4-3 tat
Depositing lab: Jeremy Luban. Depositing organization: University of Massachusetts, Worcester. Publication: Intron-containing RNA from the HIV-1 provirus activates type I interferon and inflammatory cytokines. McCauley SM, Kim K, Nowosielska A, Dauphin A, Yurkovetskiy L, Diehl WE, Luban J. Nat Commun. 2018 Dec 13;9(1):5305. doi: 10.1038/s41467-018-07753-2. PubMed 30546110.
Backbone
  Vector backbone: pALPS
  Vector type: Lentiviral
Growth in bacteria
  Bacterial resistance: Ampicillin, 100 μg/mL
  Growth temperature: 30°C
  Growth strain: NEB Stable
  Copy number: High Copy
Gene/Insert
  Gene/Insert name: NL4-3 tat
  Cloning method: Restriction Enzyme; 5′ cloning site unknown (unknown if destroyed); 3′ cloning site unknown (unknown if destroyed)
  Sequencing primers: 5′ unknown
Terms and licenses: Academic/Nonprofit Terms; Industry Terms: Not Available to Industry
How to cite: pALPS tat was a gift from Jeremy Luban (Addgene plasmid # 101326 ; http://n2t.net/addgene:101326 ; RRID:Addgene_101326)
